Addgene plasmid #120216: CRISPRi-CENPB-g8
Purpose: CENPB CRISPRi guide RNA 8
Depositing lab: David Bartel. Depositing organization: Whitehead Institute for Biomedical Research. Publication: Widespread Influence of 3'-End Structures on Mammalian mRNA Processing and Stability. Wu X, Bartel DP. Cell. 2017 May 18;169(5):905-917.e11. doi: 10.1016/j.cell.2017.04.036. PubMed 28525757.
Backbone
  Vector backbone: pU6-sgGAL4-1
  Vector type: Lentiviral, CRISPR
  Selectable markers: Puromycin
Growth in bacteria
  Bacterial resistance: Ampicillin, 100 μg/mL
  Growth temperature: 30°C
  Growth strain: NEB Stable
  Copy number: Unknown
Gene/Insert
  Gene/Insert name: CENPB CRISPRi guide RNA
  gRNA/shRNA sequence: N/A
  Species: H. sapiens (human)
Terms and licenses: Academic/Nonprofit Terms; Industry Terms: Not Available to Industry
How to cite: CRISPRi-CENPB-g8 was a gift from David Bartel (Addgene plasmid # 120216 ; http://n2t.net/addgene:120216 ; RRID:Addgene_120216)
