[The description below was written by a language model from this plasmid's Addgene catalogue record and pLannotate feature annotations shown in this document.]
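Description:
CRISPRi-CENPB-g8 is a lentiviral CRISPR interference guide RNA vector built on the pU6-sgGAL4-1 backbone, carrying the eighth in a set of guide RNAs directed against human CENPB. It is propagated in bacteria through a high-copy ColE1/pUC-type origin and selected with ampicillin via the β-lactamase gene. The record lists a recombination-deficient growth strain, as is common for plasmids containing repeated LTR sequences. The guide's targeting sequence is not given in the record.

The viral transfer cassette begins with a CMV enhancer/promoter fused to a truncated HIV-1 5' LTR. This arrangement drives production of the packageable genomic RNA in producer cells without requiring Tat. It is followed by the Ψ packaging signal with adjoining gag fragment, the Rev response element for nuclear export of the unspliced RNA, and the cPPT/CTS. Downstream lies the sgRNA scaffold, annotated as an S. pyogenes tracrRNA fragment. The backbone name implies a U6 promoter drives the guide, but no such promoter was annotated in the feature table. An EF-1α promoter then expresses puromycin N-acetyltransferase followed by TagBFP, so transduced cells can be selected with puromycin and tracked by blue fluorescence. The linker joining the two coding sequences is not annotated. Two loxP sites flank the region from the sgRNA scaffold through TagBFP, which would allow its removal by Cre. A WPRE enhances transcript expression, and a second truncated LTR closes the provirus.

The plasmid encodes no Cas9, so it is meant for cells that separately express a dCas9-based repressor, where it knocks down CENPB transcription.
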