Features (pLannotate 1.2.2; 23 found; start..end, strand, type, name):
     39..139     +  CDS            Rev (fragment): human immunodeficiency virus 1 (HIV-1) Rev protein; rev; enhances nuclear export of unspliced and incompletely spliced viral mRNAs
    189..306     +  misc_feature   cPPT/CTS: central polypurine tract and central termination sequence of HIV-1
    559..592     +  protein_bind   loxP: Cre-mediated recombination occurs in the 8-bp core sequence (GCATACAT). Cre recombinase
    717..784     +  misc_RNA       tracrRNA (fragment): trans-activating CRISPR RNA for the Streptococcus pyogenes CRISPR/Cas9 system
    849..2020    +  promoter       EF-1α promoter: strong constitutive promoter for human elongation factor EF-1α
   2032..2628    +  CDS            PuroR: puromycin N-acetyltransferase; pac from Streptomyces alboniger; confers resistance to puromycin
   2704..3402    +  CDS            TagBFP: monomeric blue fluorescent protein mammalian codon-optimized
   3422..3455    +  protein_bind   loxP: Cre-mediated recombination occurs in the 8-bp core sequence (GCATACAT). Cre recombinase
   3488..3511    +  misc_feature   MCS (fragment): pBluescript multiple cloning site
   3511..4099    +  misc_feature   WPRE: woodchuck hepatitis virus posttranscriptional regulatory element
   4100..4119    +  misc_feature   MCS (fragment): pBluescript multiple cloning site
   4121..4621    +  CDS            nef (fragment): NEF_HV1LA - Experimental evidence at protein level: Swiss-Prot protein existence level 1. Extracellular Nef protein targets CD4(+) T-lymphocytes for apoptosis by interacting with CXCR4 surface receptors. From Human immunodeficiency virus type 1 group M subtype B (isolate Lai) (HIV-1).
   4628..4808    +  LTR            5' LTR (truncated): truncated 5' long terminal repeat (LTR) from HIV-1
   4870..5458    -  rep_origin     ori: high-copy-number ColE1/pMB1/pBR322/pUC origin of replication
   5629..6489    -  CDS            AmpR: β-lactamase; bla; confers resistance to ampicillin, carbenicillin, and related antibiotics
   6490..6594    -  promoter       AmpR promoter: bla
   6653..6705    -  misc_feature   bom (fragment): basis of mobility region from pBR322
   6860..7239    +  enhancer       CMV enhancer: human cytomegalovirus immediate early enhancer
   7240..7439    +  promoter       CMV promoter: human cytomegalovirus (CMV) immediate early promoter
   7457..7637    +  LTR            5' LTR (truncated): truncated 5' long terminal repeat (LTR) from HIV-1
   7684..7809    +  misc_feature   HIV-1 Ψ: packaging signal of human immunodeficiency virus type 1
   7793..8131    +  CDS            HIV-1 gag (fragment): gag protein from human immunodeficiency virus 1; gag
   8306..8539    +  misc_feature   RRE: The Rev response element (RRE) of HIV-1 allows for Rev-dependent mRNA export from the nucleus to the cytoplasm.
>Addgene plasmid #120216 | CRISPRi-CENPB-g8 | addgene full sequence | sequence record 273601 | Addgene NGS Result
ATAGAGTTAGGCAGGGATATTCACCATTATCGTTTCAGACCCACCTCCCAACCCCGAGGGGACCCGACAG
GCCCGAAGGAATAGAAGAAGAAGGTGGAGAGAGAGACAGAGACAGATCCATTCGATTAGTGAACGGATCG
GCACTGCGTGCGCCAATTCTGCAGACAAATGGCAGTATTCATCCACAATTTTAAAAGAAAAGGGGGGATT
GGGGGGTACAGTGCAGGGGAAAGAATAGTAGACATAATAGCAACAGACATACAAACTAAAGAATTACAAA
AACAAATTACAAAAATTCAAAATTTTCGGGTTTATTACAGGGACAGCAGAGATCCAGTTTGGTTAGTACC
GGGCCCGCTCTAGAGATCCGACGCGCCATCTCTAGGCCCGCGCCGGCCCCCTCGCACGGACTTGTGGGAG
AAGCTCGGCTACTCCCCTGCCCCGGTTAATTTGCATATAATATTTCCTAGTAACTATAGAGGCTTAATGT
GCGATAAAAGACAGATAATCTGTTCTTTTTAATACTAGCTACATTTTACATGATAGGCTTGGATTTCTAT
AACTTCGTATAGCATACATTATACGAAGTTATAAACAGCACAAAAGGAAACTCACCCTAACTGTAAAGTA
ATTGTGTGTTTTGAGACTATAAGTATCCCTTGGAGAACCACCTTGTTGGGCGCAAGGGCGAGATCGCGGT
TTAAGAGCTAAGCTGGAAACAGCATAGCAAGTTTAAATAAGGCTAGTCCGTTATCAACTTGAAAAAGTGG
CACCGAGTCGGTGCTTTTTTTCTCGAGTACTAGGATCCATTAGGCGGCCGCGTGGATAACCGTATTACCG
CCATGCATGTGCCCGTCAGTGGGCAGAGCGCACATCGCCCACAGTCCCCGAGAAGTTGGGGGGAGGGGTC
GGCAATTGAACCGGTGCCTAGAGAAGGTGGCGCGGGGTAAACTGGGAAAGTGATGTCGTGTACTGGCTCC
GCCTTTTTCCCGAGGGTGGGGGAGAACCGTATATAAGTGCAGTAGTCGCCGTGAACGTTCTTTTTCGCAA
CGGGTTTGCCGCCAGAACACAGGTAAGTGCCGTGTGTGGTTCCCGCGGGCCTGGCCTCTTTACGGGTTAT
GGCCCTTGCGTGCCTTGAATTACTTCCACCTGGCTGCAGTACGTGATTCTTGATCCCGAGCTTCGGGTTG
GAAGTGGGTGGGAGAGTTCGAGGCCTTGCGCTTAAGGAGCCCCTTCGCCTCGTGCTTGAGTTGAGGCCTG
GCCTGGGCGCTGGGGCCGCCGCGTGCGAATCTGGTGGCACCTTCGCGCCTGTCTCGCTGCTTTCGATAAG
TCTCTAGCCATTTAAAATTTTTGATGACCTGCTGCGACGCTTTTTTTCTGGCAAGATAGTCTTGTAAATG
CGGGCCAAGATCTGCACACTGGTATTTCGGTTTTTGGGGCCGCGGGCGGCGACGGGGCCCGTGCGTCCCA
GCGCACATGTTCGGCGAGGCGGGGCCTGCGAGCGCGGCCACCGAGAATCGGACGGGGGTAGTCTCAAGCT
GGCCGGCCTGCTCTGGTGCCTGGCCTCGCGCCGCCGTGTATCGCCCCGCCCTGGGCGGCAAGGCTGGCCC
GGTCGGCACCAGTTGCGTGAGCGGAAAGATGGCCGCTTCCCGGCCCTGCTGCAGGGAGCTCAAAATGGAG
GACGCGGCGCTCGGGAGAGCGGGCGGGTGAGTCACCCACACAAAGGAAAAGGGCCTTTCCGTCCTCAGCC
GTCGCTTCATGTGACTCCACGGAGTACCGGGCGCCGTCCAGGCACCTCGATTAGTTCTCGCGCTTTTGGA
GTACGTCGTCTTTAGGTTGGGGGGAGGGGTTTTATGCGATGGAGTTTCCCCACACTGAGTGGGTGGAGAC
TGAAGTTAGGCCAGCTTGGCACTTGATGTAATTCTCCTTGGAATTTGCCCTTTTTGAGTTTGGATCTTGG
TTCATTCTCAAGCCTCAGACAGTGGTTCAAAGTTTTTTTCTTCCATTTCAGGTGTCGTGAGCTAGCCCAC
CATGACCGAGTACAAGCCCACGGTGCGCCTCGCCACCCGCGACGACGTCCCCCGGGCCGTACGCACCCTC
GCCGCCGCGTTCGCCGACTACCCCGCCACGCGCCACACCGTCGACCCGGACCGCCACATCGAGCGGGTCA
CCGAGCTGCAAGAACTCTTCCTCACGCGCGTCGGGCTCGACATCGGCAAGGTGTGGGTCGCGGACGACGG
CGCCGCGGTGGCGGTCTGGACCACGCCGGAGAGCGTCGAAGCGGGGGCGGTGTTCGCCGAGATCGGCCCG
CGCATGGCCGAGTTGAGCGGTTCCCGGCTGGCCGCGCAGCAACAGATGGAAGGCCTCCTGGCGCCGCACC
GGCCCAAGGAGCCCGCGTGGTTCCTGGCCACCGTCGGCGTCTCGCCCGACCACCAGGGCAAGGGTCTGGG
CAGCGCCGTCGTGCTCCCCGGAGTGGAGGCGGCCGAGCGCGCCGGGGTGCCCGCCTTCCTGGAGACCTCC
GCGCCCCGCAACCTCCCCTTCTACGAGCGGCTCGGCTTCACCGTCACCGCCGACGTCGAGGTGCCCGAAG
GACCGCGCACCTGGTGCATGACCCGCAAGCCCGGTGCCGGATCGGGAGAGGGCAGAGGAAGTCTGCTAAC
ATGCGGTGACGTCGAGGAGAATCCTGGCCCACCGGTCGCCACCAGCGAGCTGATTAAGGAGAACATGCAC
ATGAAGCTGTACATGGAGGGCACCGTGGACAACCATCACTTCAAGTGCACATCCGAGGGCGAAGGCAAGC
CCTACGAGGGCACCCAGACCATGAGAATCAAGGTGGTCGAGGGCGGCCCTCTCCCCTTCGCCTTCGACAT
CCTGGCTACTAGCTTCCTCTACGGCAGCAAGACCTTCATCAACCACACCCAGGGCATCCCCGACTTCTTC
AAGCAGTCCTTCCCTGAGGGCTTCACATGGGAGAGAGTCACCACATACGAAGACGGGGGCGTGCTGACCG
CTACCCAGGACACCAGCCTCCAGGACGGCTGCCTCATCTACAACGTCAAGATCAGAGGGGTGAACTTCAC
ATCCAACGGCCCTGTGATGCAGAAGAAAACACTCGGCTGGGAGGCCTTCACCGAGACGCTGTACCCCGCT
GACGGCGGCCTGGAAGGCAGAAACGACATGGCCCTGAAGCTCGTGGGCGGGAGCCATCTGATCGCAAACA
TCAAGACCACATATAGATCCAAGAAACCCGCTAAGAACCTCAAGATGCCTGGCGTCTACTATGTGGACTA
CAGACTGGAAAGAATCAAGGAGGCCAACAACGAGACCTACGTCGAGCAGCACGAGGTGGCAGTGGCCAGA
TACTGCGACCTCCCTAGCAAACTGGGGCACAAGCTTAATTAAGAATTCGTCGAGGGACCTAATAACTTCG
TATAGCATACATTATACGAAGTTATACATGTTTAAGGGTTCCGGTTCCACTAGGTACAATTCGATATCAA
GCTTATCGATAATCAACCTCTGGATTACAAAATTTGTGAAAGATTGACTGGTATTCTTAACTATGTTGCT
CCTTTTACGCTATGTGGATACGCTGCTTTAATGCCTTTGTATCATGCTATTGCTTCCCGTATGGCTTTCA
TTTTCTCCTCCTTGTATAAATCCTGGTTGCTGTCTCTTTATGAGGAGTTGTGGCCCGTTGTCAGGCAACG
TGGCGTGGTGTGCACTGTGTTTGCTGACGCAACCCCCACTGGTTGGGGCATTGCCACCACCTGTCAGCTC
CTTTCCGGGACTTTCGCTTTCCCCCTCCCTATTGCCACGGCGGAACTCATCGCCGCCTGCCTTGCCCGCT
GCTGGACAGGGGCTCGGCTGTTGGGCACTGACAATTCCGTGGTGTTGTCGGGGAAATCATCGTCCTTTCC
TTGGCTGCTCGCCTGTGTTGCCACCTGGATTCTGCGCGGGACGTCCTTCTGCTACGTCCCTTCGGCCCTC
AATCCAGCGGACCTTCCTTCCCGCGGCCTGCTGCCGGCTCTGCGGCCTCTTCCGCGTCTTCGCCTTCGCC
CTCAGACGAGTCGGATCTCCCTTTGGGCCGCCTCCCCGCATCGATACCGTCGACCTCGATCGAGACCTAG
AAAAACATGGAGCAATCACAAGTAGCAATACAGCAGCTACCAATGCTGATTGTGCCTGGCTAGAAGCACA
AGAGGAGGAGGAGGTGGGTTTTCCAGTCACACCTCAGGTACCTTTAAGACCAATGACTTACAAGGCAGCT
GTAGATCTTAGCCACTTTTTAAAAGAAAAGGGGGGACTGGAAGGGCTAATTCACTCCCAACGAAGACAAG
ATATCCTTGATCTGTGGATCTACCACACACAAGGCTACTTCCCTGATTGGCAGAACTACACACCAGGGCC
AGGGATCAGATATCCACTGACCTTTGGATGGTGCTACAAGCTAGTACCAGTTGAGCAAGAGAAGGTAGAA
GAAGCCAATGAAGGAGAGAACACCCGCTTGTTACACCCTGTGAGCCTGCATGGGATGGATGACCCGGAGA
GAGAAGTATTAGAGTGGAGGTTTGACAGCCGCCTAGCATTTCATCACATGGCCCGAGAGCTGCATCCGGA
CTGTACTGGGTCTCTCTGGTTAGACCAGATCTGAGCCTGGGAGCTCTCTGGCTAACTAGGGAACCCACTG
CTTAAGCCTCAATAAAGCTTGCCTTGAGTGCTTCAAGTAGTGTGTGCCCGTCTGTTGTGTGACTCTGGTA
ACTAGAGATCCCTCAGACCCTTTTAGTCAGTGTGGAAAATCTCTAGCAGCATGTGAGCAAAAGGCCAGCA
AAAGGCCAGGAACCGTAAAAAGGCCGCGTTGCTGGCGTTTTTCCATAGGCTCCGCCCCCCTGACGAGCAT
CACAAAAATCGACGCTCAAGTCAGAGGTGGCGAAACCCGACAGGACTATAAAGATACCAGGCGTTTCCCC
CTGGAAGCTCCCTCGTGCGCTCTCCTGTTCCGACCCTGCCGCTTACCGGATACCTGTCCGCCTTTCTCCC
TTCGGGAAGCGTGGCGCTTTCTCATAGCTCACGCTGTAGGTATCTCAGTTCGGTGTAGGTCGTTCGCTCC
AAGCTGGGCTGTGTGCACGAACCCCCCGTTCAGCCCGACCGCTGCGCCTTATCCGGTAACTATCGTCTTG
AGTCCAACCCGGTAAGACACGACTTATCGCCACTGGCAGCAGCCACTGGTAACAGGATTAGCAGAGCGAG
GTATGTAGGCGGTGCTACAGAGTTCTTGAAGTGGTGGCCTAACTACGGCTACACTAGAAGAACAGTATTT
GGTATCTGCGCTCTGCTGAAGCCAGTTACCTTCGGAAAAAGAGTTGGTAGCTCTTGATCCGGCAAACAAA
CCACCGCTGGTAGCGGTGGTTTTTTTGTTTGCAAGCAGCAGATTACGCGCAGAAAAAAAGGATCTCAAGA
AGATCCTTTGATCTTTTCTACGGGGTCTGACGCTCAGTGGAACGAAAACTCACGTTAAGGGATTTTGGTC
ATGAGATTATCAAAAAGGATCTTCACCTAGATCCTTTTAAATTAAAAATGAAGTTTTAAATCAATCTAAA
GTATATATGAGTAAACTTGGTCTGACAGTTACCAATGCTTAATCAGTGAGGCACCTATCTCAGCGATCTG
TCTATTTCGTTCATCCATAGTTGCCTGACTCCCCGTCGTGTAGATAACTACGATACGGGAGGGCTTACCA
TCTGGCCCCAGTGCTGCAATGATACCGCGAGACCCACGCTCACCGGCTCCAGATTTATCAGCAATAAACC
AGCCAGCCGGAAGGGCCGAGCGCAGAAGTGGTCCTGCAACTTTATCCGCCTCCATCCAGTCTATTAATTG
TTGCCGGGAAGCTAGAGTAAGTAGTTCGCCAGTTAATAGTTTGCGCAACGTTGTTGCCATTGCTACAGGC
ATCGTGGTGTCACGCTCGTCGTTTGGTATGGCTTCATTCAGCTCCGGTTCCCAACGATCAAGGCGAGTTA
CATGATCCCCCATGTTGTGCAAAAAAGCGGTTAGCTCCTTCGGTCCTCCGATCGTTGTCAGAAGTAAGTT
GGCCGCAGTGTTATCACTCATGGTTATGGCAGCACTGCATAATTCTCTTACTGTCATGCCATCCGTAAGA
TGCTTTTCTGTGACTGGTGAGTACTCAACCAAGTCATTCTGAGAATAGTGTATGCGGCGACCGAGTTGCT
CTTGCCCGGCGTCAATACGGGATAATACCGCGCCACATAGCAGAACTTTAAAAGTGCTCATCATTGGAAA
ACGTTCTTCGGGGCGAAAACTCTCAAGGATCTTACCGCTGTTGAGATCCAGTTCGATGTAACCCACTCGT
GCACCCAACTGATCTTCAGCATCTTTTACTTTCACCAGCGTTTCTGGGTGAGCAAAAACAGGAAGGCAAA
ATGCCGCAAAAAAGGGAATAAGGGCGACACGGAAATGTTGAATACTCATACTCTTCCTTTTTCAATATTA
TTGAAGCATTTATCAGGGTTATTGTCTCATGAGCGGATACATATTTGAATGTATTTAGAAAAATAAACAA
ATAGGGGTTCCGCGCACATTTCCCCGAAAAGTGCCACCTGACGTCGACGGATCGGGAGATCTCCCGATCC
CCTATGGTGCACTCTCAGTACAATCTGCTCTGATGCCGCATAGTTAAGCCAGTATCTGCTCCCTGCTTGT
GTGTTGGAGGTCGCTGAGTAGTGCGCGAGCAAAATTTAAGCTACAACAAGGCAAGGCTTGACCGACAATT
GCATGAAGAATCTGCTTAGGGTTAGGCGTTTTGCGCTGCTTCGCGATGTACGGGCCAGATATACGCGTTG
ACATTGATTATTGACTAGTTATTAATAGTAATCAATTACGGGGTCATTAGTTCATAGCCCATATATGGAG
TTCCGCGTTACATAACTTACGGTAAATGGCCCGCCTGGCTGACCGCCCAACGACCCCCGCCCATTGACGT
CAATAATGACGTATGTTCCCATAGTAACGCCAATAGGGACTTTCCATTGACGTCAATGGGTGGAGTATTT
ACGGTAAACTGCCCACTTGGCAGTACATCAAGTGTATCATATGCCAAGTACGCCCCCTATTGACGTCAAT
GACGGTAAATGGCCCGCCTGGCATTATGCCCAGTACATGACCTTATGGGACTTTCCTACTTGGCAGTACA
TCTACGTATTAGTCATCGCTATTACCATGGTGATGCGGTTTTGGCAGTACATCAATGGGCGTGGATAGCG
GTTTGACTCACGGGGATTTCCAAGTCTCCACCCCATTGACGTCAATGGGAGTTTGTTTTGGCACCAAAAT
CAACGGGACTTTCCAAAATGTCGTAACAACTCCGCCCCATTGACGCAAATGGGCGGTAGGCGTGTACGGT
GGGAGGTCTATATAAGCAGCGCGTTTTGCCTGTACTGGGTCTCTCTGGTTAGACCAGATCTGAGCCTGGG
AGCTCTCTGGCTAACTAGGGAACCCACTGCTTAAGCCTCAATAAAGCTTGCCTTGAGTGCTTCAAGTAGT
GTGTGCCCGTCTGTTGTGTGACTCTGGTAACTAGAGATCCCTCAGACCCTTTTAGTCAGTGTGGAAAATC
TCTAGCAGTGGCGCCCGAACAGGGACTTGAAAGCGAAAGGGAAACCAGAGGAGCTCTCTCGACGCAGGAC
TCGGCTTGCTGAAGCGCGCACGGCAAGAGGCGAGGGGCGGCGACTGGTGAGTACGCCAAAAATTTTGACT
AGCGGAGGCTAGAAGGAGAGAGATGGGTGCGAGAGCGTCAGTATTAAGCGGGGGAGAATTAGATCGCGAT
GGGAAAAAATTCGGTTAAGGCCAGGGGGAAAGAAAAAATATAAATTAAAACATATAGTATGGGCAAGCAG
GGAGCTAGAACGATTCGCAGTTAATCCTGGCCTGTTAGAAACATCAGAAGGCTGTAGACAAATACTGGGA
CAGCTACAACCATCCCTTCAGACAGGATCAGAAGAACTTAGATCATTATATAATACAGTAGCAACCCTCT
ATTGTGTGCATCAAAGGATAGAGATAAAAGACACCAAGGAAGCTTTAGACAAGATAGAGGAAGAGCAAAA
CAAAAGTAAGACCACCGCACAGCAAGCGGCCGGCCGCTGATCTTCAGACCTGGAGGAGGAGATATGAGGG
ACAATTGGAGAAGTGAATTATATAAATATAAAGTAGTAAAAATTGAACCATTAGGAGTAGCACCCACCAA
GGCAAAGAGAAGAGTGGTGCAGAGAGAAAAAAGAGCAGTGGGAATAGGAGCTTTGTTCCTTGGGTTCTTG
GGAGCAGCAGGAAGCACTATGGGCGCAGCGTCAATGACGCTGACGGTACAGGCCAGACAATTATTGTCTG
GTATAGTGCAGCAGCAGAACAATTTGCTGAGGGCTATTGAGGCGCAACAGCATCTGTTGCAACTCACAGT
CTGGGGCATCAAGCAGCTCCAGGCAAGAATCCTGGCTGTGGAAAGATACCTAAAGGATCAACAGCTCCTG
GGGATTTGGGGTTGCTCTGGAAAACTCATTTGCACCACTGCTGTGCCTTGGAATGCTAGTTGGAGTAATA
AATCTCTGGAACAGATTTGGAATCACACGACCTGGATGGAGTGGGACAGAGAAATTAACAATTACACAAG
CTTAATACACTCCTTAATTGAAGAATCGCAAAACCAGCAAGAAAAGAATGAACAAGAATTATTGGAATTA
GATAAATGGGCAAGTTTGTGGAATTGGTTTAACATAACAAATTGGCTGTGGTATATAAAATTATTCATAA
TGATAGTAGGAGGCTTGGTAGGTTTAAGAATAGTTTTTGCTGTACTTTCTATAGTGA
